Addgene plasmid #197887: pAAV-CAGGS-Flex/3'USS(Luc)-GFP
Purpose: Can be used to generate AAV virus that will express GFP in the presence of Cre and the leakage expression is significantly reduced without Cre
Depositing lab: Kazuto Kobayashi. Depositing organization: Fukushima Medical University. Publication: Highly selective transgene expression through the flip-excision switch system by using a unilateral spacer sequence. Matsushita N, Kato S, Nishizawa K, Sugawara M, Takeuchi K, Miyasaka Y, Mashimo T, Kobayashi K. Cell Rep Methods. 2023 Jan 18;3(2):100393. doi: 10.1016/j.crmeth.2022.100393. eCollection 2023 Feb 27. PubMed 36936079.
Backbone
  Vector backbone: pAAV-MCS
  Total vector size (bp): 7446
  Vector type: AAV
Growth in bacteria
  Bacterial resistance: Ampicillin, 100 μg/mL
  Growth temperature: 37°C
  Growth strain: NEB Stable
  Growth instructions: Stbl3 and DH5alpha are also suitable growth strains.
  Copy number: High Copy
Gene/Insert
  Gene/Insert name: GFP
  Species: Aequorea victoria
  Insert size (bp): 720
  Mutation: N/A
  Promoter: CAG
  Cloning method: Gibson Cloning
  Sequencing primers: 5′ tgctaaccatgttcatgc; 3′ cagcgtatccacatagcg
Terms and licenses: Academic/Nonprofit Terms; Industry Terms: Not Available to Industry
How to cite: pAAV-CAGGS-Flex/3'USS(Luc)-GFP was a gift from Kazuto Kobayashi (Addgene plasmid # 197887 ; http://n2t.net/addgene:197887 ; RRID:Addgene_197887)
