[The description below was written by a language model from this plasmid's Addgene catalogue record and pLannotate feature annotations shown in this document.]
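Description:
pAAV-CAGGS-Flex/3'USS(Luc)-GFP is a 7.4 kb AAV transfer plasmid built on the pAAV-MCS backbone and used to produce recombinant AAV that expresses GFP only in cells containing Cre recombinase. It is maintained in E. coli as a high-copy plasmid through a ColE1/pUC-type origin and selected with ampicillin (AmpR/β-lactamase); an f1 origin is also present. The expression cassette lies between AAV2 inverted terminal repeats, which direct replication and packaging of the intervening DNA into capsids. The left ITR is annotated only as short fragments, which is common for these repeat structures in assembled sequence data.

Transcription is driven by the CAG promoter, composed of the CMV enhancer, the chicken β-actin promoter and a chimeric intron. Downstream sits a flip-excision (FLEX) switch: a 720 bp EGFP coding sequence in antisense orientation, bracketed by paired loxP and lox2272 sites arranged in opposing orientations. Cre first inverts the cassette through one lox pair and then excises between the other pair, locking EGFP in the sense orientation so it can be expressed. A WPRE and the human growth hormone polyadenylation signal follow to enhance transcript stability and processing.

The distinguishing feature is asymmetry of the switch. On the 5' side, loxP and lox2272 are separated by only about 50 bp. On the 3' side they are separated by a roughly 750 bp unilateral spacer sequence (3'USS), which the annotation identifies as derived from Metridia luciferase coding sequence. According to the record, this design significantly reduces leak expression in the absence of Cre, making the vector suited to highly selective, cell-type-specific labelling in Cre-expressing cells or animals.
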