Features (pLannotate 1.2.2; 23 found; start..end, strand, type, name):
     12..39      +  repeat_region  AAV2 ITR (fragment): inverted terminal repeat of adeno-associated virus serotype 2 inverted
     68..95      +  repeat_region  AAV2 ITR (fragment): inverted terminal repeat of adeno-associated virus serotype 2 inverted
    146..525     +  enhancer       CMV enhancer: human cytomegalovirus immediate early enhancer
    527..804     +  promoter       chicken β-actin promoter: No description available
    805..1821    +  intron         chimeric intron: chimera between introns from chicken β-actin and rabbit β-globin
   1876..1909    +  protein_bind   loxP: Cre-mediated recombination occurs in the 8-bp core sequence (GCATACAT). Cre recombinase
   1910..1959    -  intron         β-globin intron (fragment): internally truncated intron from human β-globin
   1960..1993    +  protein_bind   lox2272: Cre-mediated recombination occurs in the 8-bp core sequence (GGATACTT). lox2272 sites are compatible with each other, but incompatible with loxP or loxN sites (Lee and Saito, 1988). Cre recombinase
   2000..2719    -  CDS            EGFP: the original enhanced GFP (Yang et al., 1996) mammalian codon-optimized
   2760..2793    -  protein_bind   loxP: Cre-mediated recombination occurs in the 8-bp core sequence (GCATACAT). Cre recombinase
   2794..2816    +  misc_feature   MCS (fragment): multiple cloning site
   2831..3490    +  CDS            MetLuc: secreted Metridia luciferase human codon-optimized
   3544..3577    -  protein_bind   lox2272: Cre-mediated recombination occurs in the 8-bp core sequence (GGATACTT). lox2272 sites are compatible with each other, but incompatible with loxP or loxN sites (Lee and Saito, 1988). Cre recombinase
   3593..4181    +  misc_feature   WPRE: woodchuck hepatitis virus posttranscriptional regulatory element
   4193..4669    +  polyA_signal   hGH poly(A) signal: human growth hormone polyadenylation signal
   4709..4849    +  repeat_region  AAV2 ITR: inverted terminal repeat of adeno-associated virus serotype 2 inverted
   4854..4905    -  misc_feature   bom (fragment): basis of mobility region from pBR322
   4924..5379    +  rep_origin     f1 ori (sequence partly withheld): f1 bacteriophage origin of replication; arrow indicates direction of (+) strand synthesis
   5380..5429    -  misc_feature   bom (fragment): basis of mobility region from pBR322
   5531..5566    -  CDS            rop (fragment): Rop protein, which maintains plasmids at low copy number; rop
   5661..5765    +  promoter       AmpR promoter: bla
   5766..6626    +  CDS            AmpR: β-lactamase; bla; confers resistance to ampicillin, carbenicillin, and related antibiotics
   6797..7385    +  rep_origin     ori: high-copy-number ColE1/pMB1/pBR322/pUC origin of replication
>Addgene plasmid #197887 | pAAV-CAGGS-Flex/3'USS(Luc)-GFP | addgene full sequence | sequence record 387487 | Addgene Partial NGS Result
CCTGCAGGCAGCTGCGCGCTCGCTCGCTCACTGAGGCCGCCCGGGCGTCGGGCGACCTTTGGTCGCCCGG
CCTCAGTGAGCGAGCGAGCGCGCAGAGAGGGAGTGGCCAACTCCATCACTAGGGGTTCCTGCGGCCGCAC
GCGTCGACATTGATTATTGACTAGTTATTAATAGTAATCAATTACGGGGTCATTAGTTCATAGCCCATAT
ATGGAGTTCCGCGTTACATAACTTACGGTAAATGGCCCGCCTGGCTGACCGCCCAACGACCCCCGCCCAT
TGACGTCAATAATGACGTATGTTCCCATAGTAACGCCAATAGGGACTTTCCATTGACGTCAATGGGTGGA
GTATTTACGGTAAACTGCCCACTTGGCAGTACATCAAGTGTATCATATGCCAAGTACGCCCCCTATTGAC
GTCAATGACGGTAAATGGCCCGCCTGGCATTATGCCCAGTACATGACCTTATGGGACTTTCCTACTTGGC
AGTACATCTACGTATTAGTCATCGCTATTACCATGGTCGAGGTGAGCCCCACGTTCTGCTTCACTCTCCC
CATCTCCCCCCCCTCCCCACCCCCAATTTTGTATTTATTTATTTTTTAATTATTTTGTGCAGCGATGGGG
GCGGGGGGGGGGGGGGGGCGCGCGCCRGGSGGGGSGGGGSGGGGSGRGGGGSGGGGSGGGGCGAGGCGGA
GAGGTGCGGCGGCAGCCAATCAGAGCGGCGCGCTCCGAAAGTTTCCTTTTATGGCGAGGCGGCGGCGGCG
GCGGCCCTATAAAAAGCGAAGCGCGCGGCGGGCGGGAGTCGCTGCGCGCTGCCTTCGCCCCGTGCCCCGC
TCCGCCGCCGCCTCGCGCCGCCCGCCCCGGCTCTGACTGACCGCGTTACTCCCACAGGTGAGCGGGCGGG
ACGGCCCTTCTCCTCCGGGCTGTAATTAGCGCTTGGTTTAATGACGGCTTGTTTCTTTTCTGTGGCTGCG
TGAAAGCCTTGAGGGGCTCCGGGAGGGCCCTTTGTGCGGGGGGAGCGGCTCGGGGGGTGCGTGCGTGTGT
GTGTGCGTGGGGAGCGCCGCGTGCGGCTCCGCGCTGCCCGGCGGCTGTGAGCGCTGCGGGCGCGGCGCGG
GGCTTTGTGCGCTCCGCAGTGTGCGCGAGGGGAGCGCGGCCGGGGGCGGTGCCCCGCGGTGCGGGGGGGG
CTGCGAGGGGAACAAAGGCTGCGTGCGGGGTGTGTGCGTGGGGGGGTGAGCAGGGGGTGTGGGCGCGTCG
GTCGGGCTGCAACCCCCCCTGCACCCCCCTCCCCGAGTTGCTGAGCACGGCCCGGCTTCGGGTGCGGGGC
TCCGTACGGGGCGTGGCGCGGGGCTCGCCGTGCCGGGCGGGGGGTGGCGGCAGGTGGGGGTGCCGGGCGG
GGCGGGGCCGCCYCGGGCCGGGGGGGGCTCGGGGGRGGGGCGCGGCGGCCCCCGGAGCGCCGGCGGCTGT
CGAGGCGCGGCGAGCCGCAGCCATTGCCTTTTATGGTAATCGTGCGAGAGGGCGCAGGGACTTCCTTTGT
CCCAAATCTGTGCGGAGCCGAAATCTGGGAGGCGCCGCCGCACCCCCTCTAGCGGGCGCGGGGCGAAGCG
GTGCGGCGCCGGCAGGAAGGAAATGGGCGGGGAGGGCCTTCGTGCGTCGCCGCGCCGCCGTCCCCTTCTC
CCTCTCCAGCCTCGGGGCTGTCCGCGGGGGGACGGCTGCCTTCGGGGGGGACGGGGCAGGGCGGGGTTCG
GCTTCTGGCGTGTGACCGGCGGCTCTAGAGCCTCTGCTAACCATGTTCATGCCTTCTTCTTTTTCCTACA
GCTCCTGGGCAACGTGCTGGTTATTGTGCTGTCTCATCATTTTGGCAAAGAATTCATAACTTCGTATAGC
ATACATTATACGAAGTTATGCAGAATGGTAGCTGGATTGTAGCTGCTATTAGCAATATGAAACCTCTTAA
TAACTTCGTATAGGATACTTTATACGAAGTTATGGATCCTTACTTGTACAGCTCGTCCATGCCGAGAGTG
ATCCCGGCGGCGGTCACGAACTCCAGCAGGACCATGTGATCGCGCTTCTCGTTGGGGTCTTTGCTCAGGG
CGGACTGGGTGCTCAGGTAGTGGTTGTCGGGCAGCAGCACGGGGCCGTCGCCGATGGGGGTGTTCTGCTG
GTAGTGGTCGGCGAGCTGCACGCTGCCGTCCTCGATGTTGTGGCGGATCTTGAAGTTCACCTTGATGCCG
TTCTTCTGCTTGTCGGCCATGATATAGACGTTGTGGCTGTTGTAGTTGTACTCCAGCTTGTGCCCCAGGA
TGTTGCCGTCCTCCTTGAAGTCGATGCCCTTCAGCTCGATGCGGTTCACCAGGGTGTCGCCCTCGAACTT
CACCTCGGCGCGGGTCTTGTAGTTGCCGTCGTCCTTGAAGAAGATGGTGCGCTCCTGGACGTAGCCTTCG
GGCATGGCGGACTTGAAGAAGTCGTGCTGCTTCATGTGGTCGGGGTAGCGGCTGAAGCACTGCACGCCGT
AGGTCAGGGTGGTCACGAGGGTGGGCCAGGGCACGGGCAGCTTGCCGGTGGTGCAGATGAACTTCAGGGT
CAGCTTGCCGTAGGTGGCATCGCCCTCGCCCTCGCCGGACACGCTGAACTTGTGGCCGTTTACGTCGCCG
TCCAGCTCGACCAGGATGGGCACCACCCCGGTGAACAGCTCCTCGCCCTTGCTCACCATGGTGGCAAGCT
TGCCTCGAGCAGCGCTGCTCGAGAGATCTATAACTTCGTATAATGTATGCTATACGAAGTTATGCTAGCG
CTACCGGACTCAGATCCACCGGTCGCCACCATGGACATCAAGGTGGTGTTCACCCTGGTGTTCAGCGCCC
TGGTGCAGGCCAAGAGCACCGAGTTCGACCCCAACATCGACATCGTGGGCCTGGAAGGCAAGTTCGGCAT
CACCAACCTGGAAACCGACCTGTTCACCATCTGGGAGACCATGGAAGTGATGATCAAGGCCGACATCGCC
GACACCGACCGGGCCAGCAACTTCGTGGCCACCGAGACCGACGCCAACCGGGGCAAGATGCCCGGCAAGA
AGCTGCCCCTGGCCGTCATCATGGAAATGGAAGCCAACGCCTTCAAGGCCGGCTGCACCCGGGGCTGCCT
GATCTGCCTGAGCAAGATCAAGTGCACCGCCAAGATGAAGGTGTACATCCCCGGCAGGTGCCACGACTAC
GGCGGCGACAAGAAAACCGGCCAGGCCGGCATCGTGGGCGCCATCGTGGACATCCCCGAGATCAGCGGCT
TCAAAGAAATGGCCCCCATGGAACAGTTCATCGCCCAGGTGGACAGATGCGCCAGCTGCACCACCGGCTG
CCTGAAGGGCCTGGCCAACGTGAAGTGCAGCGAGCTGCTGAAGAAGTGGCTGCCCGACCGCTGCGCCAGC
TTCGCCGACAAGATCCAGAAAGAGGTGCACAACATCAAGGGCATGGCCGGCGACAGGTGATGAGCGGCCG
CGACTCTAGATCATAATCAGCCATACCACATTTGTAGAGGTTTATAACTTCGTATAAAGTATCCTATACG
AAGTTATGCGGCCGCATCGATTAATCAACCTCTGGATTACAAAATTTGTGAAAGATTGACTGGTATTCTT
AACTATGTTGCTCCTTTTACGCTATGTGGATACGCTGCTTTAATGCCTTTGTATCATGCTATTGCTTCCC
GTATGGCTTTCATTTTCTCCTCCTTGTATAAATCCTGGTTGCTGTCTCTTTATGAGGAGTTGTGGCCCGT
TGTCAGGCAACGTGGCGTGGTGTGCACTGTGTTTGCTGACGCAACCCCCACTGGTTGGGGCATTGCCACC
ACCTGTCAGCTCCTTTCCGGGACTTTCGCTTTCCCCCTCCCTATTGCCACGGCGGAACTCATCGCCGCCT
GCCTTGCCCGCTGCTGGACAGGGGCTCGGCTGTTGGGCACTGACAATTCCGTGGTGTTGTCGGGGAAGCT
GACGTCCTTTCCATGGCTGCTCGCCTGTGTTGCCACCTGGATTCTGCGCGGGACGTCCTTCTGCTACGTC
CCTTCGGCCCTCAATCCAGCGGACCTTCCTTCCCGCGGCCTGCTGCCGGCTCTGCGGCCTCTTCCGCGTC
TTCGCCTTCGCCCTCAGACGAGTCGGATCTCCCTTTGGGCCGCCTCCCCGCATCTGATCTACGGGTGGCA
TCCCTGTGACCCCTCCCCAGTGCCTCTCCTGGCCCTGGAAGTTGCCACTCCAGTGCCCACCAGCCTTGTC
CTAATAAAATTAAGTTGCATCATTTTGTCTGACTAGGTGTCCTTCTATAATATTATGGGGTGGAGGGGGG
TGGTATGGAGCAAGGGGCAAGTTGGGAAGACAACCTGTAGGGCCTGCGGGGTCTATTGGGAACCAAGCTG
GAGTGCAGTGGCACAATCTTGGCTCACTGCAATCTCCGCCTCCTGGGTTCAAGCGATTCTCCTGCCTCAG
CCTCCCGAGTTGTTGGGATTCCAGGCATGCATGACCAGGCTCAGCTAATTTTTGTTTTTTTGGTAGAGAC
GGGGTTTCACCATATTGGCCAGGCTGGTCTCCAACTCCTAATCTCAGGTGATCTACCCACCTTGGCCTCC
CAAATTGCTGGGATTACAGGCGTGAACCACTGCTCCCTTCCCTGTCCTTCTGATTTTGTAGGTAACCACG
TGCGGACCGAGCGGCCGCAGGAACCCCTAGTGATGGAGTTGGCCACTCCCTCTCTGCGCGCTCGCTCGCT
CACTGAGGCCGGGCGACCAAAGGTCGCCCGACGCCCGGGCTTTGCCCGGGCGGCCTCAGTGAGCGAGCGA
GCGCGCAGCTGCCTGCAGGGGCGCCTGATGCGGTATTTTCTCCTTACGCATCTGTGCGGTATTTCACACC
GCATA
[95 nt withheld, positions 4906-5000]
T
[46 nt withheld, positions 5002-5047]
C
[141 nt withheld, positions 5049-5189]
CCTTTGACGTTGGAGTCCACGTTCTTT
[37 nt withheld, positions 5217-5253]
ACTCTATCTCGGGCTATTCTTTTGATTTATAAGGGATTTTGCCGATTTCGGTCTATTGGTTAAAAAATGA
GCTGATTTAACAAAAATTTAACGCGAATTTTAACAAAATATTAACGTTTACAATTTTATGGTGCACTCTC
AGTACAATCTGCTCTGATGCCGCATAGTTAAGCCAGCCCCGACACCCGCCAACACCCGCTGACGCGCCCT
GACGGGCTTGTCTGCTCCCGGCATCCGCTTACAGACAAGCTGTGACCGTCTCCGGGAGCTGCATGTGTCA
GAGGTTTTCACCGTCATCACCGAAACGCGCGAGACGAAAGGGCCTCGTGATACGCCTATTTTTATAGGTT
AATGTCATGATAATAATGGTTTCTTAGACGTCAGGTGGCACTTTTCGGGGAAATGTGCGCGGAACCCCTA
TTTGTTTATTTTTCTAAATACATTCAAATATGTATCCGCTCATGAGACAATAACCCTGATAAATGCTTCA
ATAATATTGAAAAAGGAAGAGTATGAGTATTCAACATTTCCGTGTCGCCCTTATTCCCTTTTTTGCGGCA
TTTTGCCTTCCTGTTTTTGCTCACCCAGAAACGCTGGTGAAAGTAAAAGATGCTGAAGATCAGTTGGGTG
CACGAGTGGGTTACATCGAACTGGATCTCAACAGCGGTAAGATCCTTGAGAGTTTTCGCCCCGAAGAACG
TTTTCCAATGATGAGCACTTTTAAAGTTCTGCTATGTGGCGCGGTATTATCCCGTATTGACGCCGGGCAA
GAGCAACTCGGTCGCCGCATACACTATTCTCAGAATGACTTGGTTGAGTACTCACCAGTCACAGAAAAGC
ATCTTACGGATGGCATGACAGTAAGAGAATTATGCAGTGCTGCCATAACCATGAGTGATAACACTGCGGC
CAACTTACTTCTGACAACGATCGGAGGACCGAAGGAGCTAACCGCTTTTTTGCACAACATGGGGGATCAT
GTAACTCGCCTTGATCGTTGGGAACCGGAGCTGAATGAAGCCATACCAAACGACGAGCGTGACACCACGA
TGCCTGTAGCAATGGCAACAACGTTGCGCAAACTATTAACTGGCGAACTACTTACTCTAGCTTCCCGGCA
ACAATTAATAGACTGGATGGAGGCGGATAAAGTTGCAGGACCACTTCTGCGCTCGGCCCTTCCGGCTGGC
TGGTTTATTGCTGATAAATCTGGAGCCGGTGAGCGTGGGTCTCGCGGTATCATTGCAGCACTGGGGCCAG
ATGGTAAGCCCTCCCGTATCGTAGTTATCTACACGACGGGGAGTCAGGCAACTATGGATGAACGAAATAG
ACAGATCGCTGAGATAGGTGCCTCACTGATTAAGCATTGGTAACTGTCAGACCAAGTTTACTCATATATA
CTTTAGATTGATTTAAAACTTCATTTTTAATTTAAAAGGATCTAGGTGAAGATCCTTTTTGATAATCTCA
TGACCAAAATCCCTTAACGTGAGTTTTCGTTCCACTGAGCGTCAGACCCCGTAGAAAAGATCAAAGGATC
TTCTTGAGATCCTTTTTTTCTGCGCGTAATCTGCTGCTTGCAAACAAAAAAACCACCGCTACCAGCGGTG
GTTTGTTTGCCGGATCAAGAGCTACCAACTCTTTTTCCGAAGGTAACTGGCTTCAGCAGAGCGCAGATAC
CAAATACTGTTCTTCTAGTGTAGCCGTAGTTAGGCCACCACTTCAAGAACTCTGTAGCACCGCCTACATA
CCTCGCTCTGCTAATCCTGTTACCAGTGGCTGCTGCCAGTGGCGATAAGTCGTGTCTTACCGGGTTGGAC
TCAAGACGATAGTTACCGGATAAGGCGCAGCGGTCGGGCTGAACGGGGGGTTCGTGCACACAGCCCAGCT
TGGAGCGAACGACCTACACCGAACTGAGATACCTACAGCGTGAGCTATGAGAAAGCGCCACGCTTCCCGA
AGGGAGAAAGGCGGACAGGTATCCGGTAAGCGGCAGGGTCGGAACAGGAGAGCGCACGAGGGAGCTTCCA
GGGGGAAACGCCTGGTATCTTTATAGTCCTGTCGGGTTTCGCCACCTCTGACTTGAGCGTCGATTTTTGT
GATGCTCGTCAGGGGGGCGGAGCCTATGGAAAAACGCCAGCAACGCGGCCTTTTTACGGTTCCTGGCCTT
TTGCTGGCCTTTTGCTCACATGT
